Addgene plasmid #217757: pKSR1-CA3-GS-EGFP (C-KSR-GS)
Purpose: Fluorescent reporter for ceramide (mammalian expression)
Depositing lab: Paula Nunes-Hasler. Depositing organization: University of Geneva. Publication: Development of Genetically Encoded Fluorescent KSR1-Based Probes to Track Ceramides during Phagocytosis. Girik V, van Ek L, Dentand Quadri I, Azam M, Cruz Cobo M, Mandavit M, Riezman I, Riezman H, Gavin AC, Nunes-Hasler P. Int J Mol Sci. 2024 Mar 5;25(5):2996. doi: 10.3390/ijms25052996. PubMed 38474242.
Backbone
  Vector backbone: pEGFP-N1
  Backbone manufacturer: Clonetech
  Backbone size w/o insert (bp): 4600
  Total vector size (bp): 4978
  Modifications to backbone: Site directed mutagenesis of linker of pKSR1-CA3-EGFP (C-KSR)
  Vector type: Mammalian Expression
  Selectable markers: Neomycin (select with G418)
Growth in bacteria
  Bacterial resistance: Kanamycin, 50 μg/mL
  Growth temperature: 37°C
  Growth strain: DH5alpha
  Copy number: Unknown
Gene/Insert
  Gene/Insert name: Kinase suppressor of ras 1 CA3 domain (alt name: KSR1)
  Species: H. sapiens (human)
  Insert size (bp): 321
  Mutation: CA3 domain aa 317-400 with GGSSGGGGA linker
  GenBank ID: XM_047436985
  Entrez Gene: KSR1 (a.k.a. KSR, RSU2)
  Promoter: CMV
  Tag / fusion protein: EGFP (C terminal on backbone)
  Cloning method: Other
  Sequencing primers: 5′ CAACGGGACTTTCCAAAATG; 3′ GGTTCAGGGGGAGGTGTG
Terms and licenses: Academic/Nonprofit Terms; Industry Terms
How to cite: pKSR1-CA3-GS-EGFP (C-KSR-GS) was a gift from Paula Nunes-Hasler (Addgene plasmid # 217757 ; http://n2t.net/addgene:217757 ; RRID:Addgene_217757)
