[The description below was written by a language model from this plasmid's Addgene catalogue record and pLannotate feature annotations shown in this document.]
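Description:
pKSR1-CA3-GS-EGFP (C-KSR-GS) is a mammalian expression plasmid of 4,978 bp built on the pEGFP-N1 backbone. It encodes a genetically encoded fluorescent probe for ceramide. The payload is a short fragment of human kinase suppressor of Ras 1 (KSR1) corresponding to the CA3 domain, residues 317–400. This fragment is fused at its C terminus to EGFP through a flexible glycine/serine-rich linker. According to the record, the linker was introduced by site-directed mutagenesis of the parental construct pKSR1-CA3-EGFP (C-KSR), so this plasmid is a linker variant of that earlier probe. Expression is driven by the human cytomegalovirus immediate early enhancer and promoter, and transcripts are terminated by the SV40 polyadenylation signal downstream of EGFP. A remnant of the multiple cloning site lies between the KSR1 fragment and the EGFP coding sequence.

The rest of the plasmid is standard for this vector family. A high-copy ColE1/pUC-type origin supports propagation in E. coli, and an f1 origin is also present. A single Tn5 aminoglycoside phosphotransferase gene (NeoR/KanR) sits behind tandem bacterial (bla) and SV40 early promoters and is followed by the HSV TK polyadenylation signal. This one gene therefore gives kanamycin resistance in bacteria and G418 selection in mammalian cells. The short annotated fragments of SV40 large T antigen, ble and the bGH poly(A) signal appear to be backbone remnants or partial annotation matches rather than functional elements. The construct is intended for expression in mammalian cells to visualise ceramide distribution by fluorescence microscopy. The associated publication applies these KSR1-based probes to tracking ceramides during phagocytosis.
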