Features (pLannotate 1.2.2; 15 found; start..end, strand, type, name):
     61..364     +  enhancer       CMV enhancer: human cytomegalovirus immediate early enhancer
    365..568     +  promoter       CMV promoter: human cytomegalovirus (CMV) immediate early promoter
    585..857     +  CDS            KSR1 (fragment): KSR1_HUMAN - Also known as KSR. Experimental evidence at protein level: Swiss-Prot protein existence level 1. Part of a multiprotein signaling complex which promotes phosphorylation of Raf family members and activation of downstream MAP kinases (By similarity). Independently of its kinase activity, acts as MAP2K1/MEK1 and MAP2K2/MEK2-dependent allosteric activator of BRAF; upon binding to MAP2K1/MEK1 or MAP2K2/MEK2, dimerizes with BRAF and promotes BRAF-mediated phosphorylation of MAP2K1/MEK1 and/or MAP2K2/MEK2 (PubMed:29433126). Promotes activation of MAPK1 and/or MAPK3, both in response to E
    884..916     +  misc_feature   MCS (fragment): multiple cloning site
    924..1643    +  CDS            EGFP: the original enhanced GFP (Yang et al., 1996) mammalian codon-optimized
   1660..1743    +  CDS            large T antigen (fragment): large T antigen from SV40 (simian virus 40)
   1766..1887    +  polyA_signal   SV40 poly(A) signal: SV40 polyadenylation signal
   1921..2349    -  rep_origin     f1 ori (sequence partly withheld): f1 bacteriophage origin of replication; arrow indicates direction of (+) strand synthesis
   2376..2480    +  promoter       AmpR promoter: bla
   2482..2839    +  promoter       SV40 promoter: SV40 enhancer and early promoter
   2874..3668    +  CDS            NeoR/KanR: aminoglycoside phosphotransferase from Tn5; aph(3')-II (or nptII); confers resistance to neomycin, kanamycin, and G418 (Geneticin®)
   3689..3841    +  CDS            ble (fragment): BLE_KLEPN - Experimental evidence at protein level: Swiss-Prot protein existence level 1. Binding protein with a strong affinity to the bleomycin family of antibiotics. Binds to CL990; an antimitotic-antibiotic compound. From Klebsiella pneumoniae.
   3900..3947    +  polyA_signal   HSV TK poly(A) signal: herpes simplex virus thymidine kinase polyadenylation signal (Cole and Stacy, 1985)
   4038..4054    -  polyA_signal   bGH poly(A) signal (fragment): bovine growth hormone polyadenylation signal
   4276..4864    +  rep_origin     ori: high-copy-number ColE1/pMB1/pBR322/pUC origin of replication
>Addgene plasmid #217757 | pKSR1-CA3-GS-EGFP (C-KSR-GS) | addgene full sequence | sequence record 435789 | Addgene NGS Result
TAGTTATTAATAGTAATCAATTACGGGGTCATTAGTTCATAGCCCATATATGGAGTTCCGCGTTACATAA
CTTACGGTAAATGGCCCGCCTGGCTGACCGCCCAACGACCCCCGCCCATTGACGTCAATAATGACGTATG
TTCCCATAGTAACGCCAATAGGGACTTTCCATTGACGTCAATGGGTGGAGTATTTACGGTAAACTGCCCA
CTTGGCAGTACATCAAGTGTATCATATGCCAAGTACGCCCCCTATTGACGTCAATGACGGTAAATGGCCC
GCCTGGCATTATGCCCAGTACATGACCTTATGGGACTTTCCTACTTGGCAGTACATCTACGTATTAGTCA
TCGCTATTACCATGGTGATGCGGTTTTGGCAGTACATCAATGGGCGTGGATAGCGGTTTGACTCACGGGG
ATTTCCAAGTCTCCACCCCATTGACGTCAATGGGAGTTTGTTTTGGCACCAAAATCAACGGGACTTTCCA
AAATGTCGTAACAACTCCGCCCCATTGACGCAAATGGGCGGTAGGCGTGTACGGTGGGAGGTCTATATAA
GCAGAGCTGGTTTAGTGAACCGTCAGATCCGCTAGCGCCACCATGGGGAACCGCATTGATGACGTCTCCT
CGATGAGGTTTGATCTCTCGCATGGATCCCCACAGATGGTACGGAGGGATATCGGGCTGTCGGTGACGCA
CAGGTTCTCCACCAAGTCCTGGCTGTCGCAGGTCTGCCACGTGTGCCAGAAGAGCATGATATTTGGAGTG
AAGTGCAAGCATTGCAGGTTGAAGTGTCACAACAAATGTACCAAAGAAGCCCCTGCCTGTAGAATATCCT
TCCTGCCACTAACTCGGGGCGGTTCCTCTGGTGGTGGTGGTGCGTCGACGGTACCGCGGGCCCGGGATCC
ACCGGTCGCCACCATGGTGAGCAAGGGCGAGGAGCTGTTCACCGGGGTGGTGCCCATCCTGGTCGAGCTG
GACGGCGACGTAAACGGCCACAAGTTCAGCGTGTCCGGCGAGGGCGAGGGCGATGCCACCTACGGCAAGC
TGACCCTGAAGTTCATCTGCACCACCGGCAAGCTGCCCGTGCCCTGGCCCACCCTCGTGACCACCCTGAC
CTACGGCGTGCAGTGCTTCAGCCGCTACCCCGACCACATGAAGCAGCACGACTTCTTCAAGTCCGCCATG
CCCGAAGGCTACGTCCAGGAGCGCACCATCTTCTTCAAGGACGACGGCAACTACAAGACCCGCGCCGAGG
TGAAGTTCGAGGGCGACACCCTGGTGAACCGCATCGAGCTGAAGGGCATCGACTTCAAGGAGGACGGCAA
CATCCTGGGGCACAAGCTGGAGTACAACTACAACAGCCACAACGTCTATATCATGGCCGACAAGCAGAAG
AACGGCATCAAGGTGAACTTCAAGATCCGCCACAACATCGAGGACGGCAGCGTGCAGCTCGCCGACCACT
ACCAGCAGAACACCCCCATCGGCGACGGCCCCGTGCTGCTGCCCGACAACCACTACCTGAGCACCCAGTC
CGCCCTGAGCAAAGACCCCAACGAGAAGCGCGATCACATGGTCCTGCTGGAGTTCGTGACCGCCGCCGGG
ATCACTCTCGGCATGGACGAGCTGTACAAGTAAAGCGGCCGCGACTCTAGATCATAATCAGCCATACCAC
ATTTGTAGAGGTTTTACTTGCTTTAAAAAACCTCCCACACCTCCCCCTGAACCTGAAACATAAAATGAAT
GCAATTGTTGTTGTTAACTTGTTTATTGCAGCTTATAATGGTTACAAATAAAGCAATAGCATCACAAATT
TCACAAATAAAGCATTTTTTTCACTGCATTCTAGTTGTGGTTTGTCCAAACTCATCAATGTATCTTAAGG
CGTAAATTGTAAGCGTTAATATTTTGTTAAAATTCGCGTTAAATTTTTGTTAAATCAGCTCATTTTTTAA
CCAATAGGCCGAAATCGGCAAAATCCCTTATAAATCAAAAGAATAGACCGAGATAGGGT
[37 nt withheld, positions 2020-2056]
AAAGAACGTGGACTCCAACGTCAAAGG
[49 nt withheld, positions 2084-2132]
T
[91 nt withheld, positions 2134-2224]
G
[124 nt withheld, positions 2226-2349]
CAGGTGGCACTTTTCGGGGAAATGTGCGCGGAACCCCTATTTGTTTATTTTTCTAAATACATTCAAATAT
GTATCCGCTCATGAGACAATAACCCTGATAAATGCTTCAATAATATTGAAAAAGGAAGAGTCCTGAGGCG
GAAAGAACCAGCTGTGGAATGTGTGTCAGTTAGGGTGTGGAAAGTCCCCAGGCTCCCCAGCAGGCAGAAG
TATGCAAAGCATGCATCTCAATTAGTCAGCAACCAGGTGTGGAAAGTCCCCAGGCTCCCCAGCAGGCAGA
AGTATGCAAAGCATGCATCTCAATTAGTCAGCAACCATAGTCCCGCCCCTAACTCCGCCCATCCCGCCCC
TAACTCCGCCCAGTTCCGCCCATTCTCCGCCCCATGGCTGACTAATTTTTTTTATTTATGCAGAGGCCGA
GGCCGCCTCGGCCTCTGAGCTATTCCAGAAGTAGTGAGGAGGCTTTTTTGGAGGCCTAGGCTTTTGCAAA
GATCGATCAAGAGACAGGATGAGGATCGTTTCGCATGATTGAACAAGATGGATTGCACGCAGGTTCTCCG
GCCGCTTGGGTGGAGAGGCTATTCGGCTATGACTGGGCACAACAGACAATCGGCTGCTCTGATGCCGCCG
TGTTCCGGCTGTCAGCGCAGGGGCGCCCGGTTCTTTTTGTCAAGACCGACCTGTCCGGTGCCCTGAATGA
ACTGCAAGACGAGGCAGCGCGGCTATCGTGGCTGGCCACGACGGGCGTTCCTTGCGCAGCTGTGCTCGAC
GTTGTCACTGAAGCGGGAAGGGACTGGCTGCTATTGGGCGAAGTGCCGGGGCAGGATCTCCTGTCATCTC
ACCTTGCTCCTGCCGAGAAAGTATCCATCATGGCTGATGCAATGCGGCGGCTGCATACGCTTGATCCGGC
TACCTGCCCATTCGACCACCAAGCGAAACATCGCATCGAGCGAGCACGTACTCGGATGGAAGCCGGTCTT
GTCGATCAGGATGATCTGGACGAAGAGCATCAGGGGCTCGCGCCAGCCGAACTGTTCGCCAGGCTCAAGG
CGAGCATGCCCGACGGCGAGGATCTCGTCGTGACCCATGGCGATGCCTGCTTGCCGAATATCATGGTGGA
AAATGGCCGCTTTTCTGGATTCATCGACTGTGGCCGGCTGGGTGTGGCGGACCGCTATCAGGACATAGCG
TTGGCTACCCGTGATATTGCTGAAGAGCTTGGCGGCGAATGGGCTGACCGCTTCCTCGTGCTTTACGGTA
TCGCCGCTCCCGATTCGCAGCGCATCGCCTTCTATCGCCTTCTTGACGAGTTCTTCTGAGCGGGACTCTG
GGGTTCGAAATGACCGACCAAGCGACGCCCAACCTGCCATCACGAGATTTCGATTCCACCGCCGCCTTCT
ATGAAAGGTTGGGCTTCGGAATCGTTTTCCGGGACGCCGGCTGGATGATCCTCCAGCGCGGGGATCTCAT
GCTGGAGTTCTTCGCCCACCCTAGGGGGAGGCTAACTGAAACACGGAAGGAGACAATACCGGAAGGAACC
CGCGCTATGACGGCAATAAAAAGACAGAATAAAACGCACGGTGTTGGGTCGTTTGTTCATAAACGCGGGG
TTCGGTCCCAGGGCTGGCACTCTGTCGATACCCCACCGAGACCCCATTGGGGCCAATACGCCCGCGTTTC
TTCCTTTTCCCCACCCCACCCCCCAAGTTCGGGTGAAGGCCCAGGGCTCGCAGCCAACGTCGGGGCGGCA
GGCCCTGCCATAGCCTCAGGTTACTCATATATACTTTAGATTGATTTAAAACTTCATTTTTAATTTAAAA
GGATCTAGGTGAAGATCCTTTTTGATAATCTCATGACCAAAATCCCTTAACGTGAGTTTTCGTTCCACTG
AGCGTCAGACCCCGTAGAAAAGATCAAAGGATCTTCTTGAGATCCTTTTTTTCTGCGCGTAATCTGCTGC
TTGCAAACAAAAAAACCACCGCTACCAGCGGTGGTTTGTTTGCCGGATCAAGAGCTACCAACTCTTTTTC
CGAAGGTAACTGGCTTCAGCAGAGCGCAGATACCAAATACTGTTCTTCTAGTGTAGCCGTAGTTAGGCCA
CCACTTCAAGAACTCTGTAGCACCGCCTACATACCTCGCTCTGCTAATCCTGTTACCAGTGGCTGCTGCC
AGTGGCGATAAGTCGTGTCTTACCGGGTTGGACTCAAGACGATAGTTACCGGATAAGGCGCAGCGGTCGG
GCTGAACGGGGGGTTCGTGCACACAGCCCAGCTTGGAGCGAACGACCTACACCGAACTGAGATACCTACA
GCGTGAGCTATGAGAAAGCGCCACGCTTCCCGAAGGGAGAAAGGCGGACAGGTATCCGGTAAGCGGCAGG
GTCGGAACAGGAGAGCGCACGAGGGAGCTTCCAGGGGGAAACGCCTGGTATCTTTATAGTCCTGTCGGGT
TTCGCCACCTCTGACTTGAGCGTCGATTTTTGTGATGCTCGTCAGGGGGGCGGAGCCTATGGAAAAACGC
CAGCAACGCGGCCTTTTTACGGTTCCTGGCCTTTTGCTGGCCTTTTGCTCACATGTTCTTTCCTGCGTTA
TCCCCTGATTCTGTGGATAACCGTATTACCGCCATGCAT
