>Addgene plasmid #217757 | pKSR1-CA3-GS-EGFP (C-KSR-GS) | depositor partial sequence | sequence record 424999 | CMV promoter, insert up to SV40 poly A signal
CGTTACATAACTTACGGTAAATGGCCCGCCTGGCTGACCGCCCAACGACCCCCGCCCATTGACGTCAATA
ATGACGTATGTTCCCATAGTAACGCCAATAGGGACTTTCCATTGACGTCAATGGGTGGAGTATTTACGGT
AAACTGCCCACTTGGCAGTACATCAAGTGTATCATATGCCAAGTACGCCCCCTATTGACGTCAATGACGG
TAAATGGCCCGCCTGGCATTATGCCCAGTACATGACCTTATGGGACTTTCCTACTTGGCAGTACATCTAC
GTATTAGTCATCGCTATTACCATGGTGATGCGGTTTTGGCAGTACATCAATGGGCGTGGATAGCGGTTTG
ACTCACGGGGATTTCCAAGTCTCCACCCCATTGACGTCAATGGGAGTTTGTTTTGGCACCAAAATCAACG
GGACTTTCCAAAATGTCGTAACAACTCCGCCCCATTGACGCAAATGGGCGGTAGGCGTGTACGGTGGGAG
GTCTATATAAGCAGAGCTGGTTTAGTGAACCGTCAGATCCGCTAGCGCCACCATGGGGAACCGCATTGAT
GACGTCTCCTCGATGAGGTTTGATCTCTCGCATGGATCCCCACAGATGGTACGGAGGGATATCGGGCTGT
CGGTGACGCACAGGTTCTCCACCAAGTCCTGGCTGTCGCAGGTCTGCCACGTGTGCCAGAAGAGCATGAT
ATTTGGAGTGAAGTGCAAGCATTGCAGGTTGAAGTGTCACAACAAATGTACCAAAGAAGCCCCTGCCTGT
AGAATATCCTTCCTGCCACTAACTCGGGGCGGTTCCTCTGGTGGTGGTGGTGCGTCGACGGTACCGCGGG
CCCGGGATCCACCGGTCGCCACCATGGTGAGCAAGGGCGAGGAGCTGTTCACCGGGGTGGTGCCCATCCT
GGTCGAGCTGGACGGCGACGTAAACGGCCACAAGTTCAGCGTGTCCGGCGAGGGCGAGGGCGATGCCACC
TACGGCAAGCTGACCCTGAAGTTCATCTGCACCACCGGCAAGCTGCCCGTGCCCTGGCCCACCCTCGTGA
CCACCCTGACCTACGGCGTGCAGTGCTTCAGCCGCTACCCCGACCACATGAAGCAGCACGACTTCTTCAA
GTCCGCCATGCCCGAAGGCTACGTCCAGGAGCGCACCATCTTCTTCAAGGACGACGGCAACTACAAGACC
CGCGCCGAGGTGAAGTTCGAGGGCGACACCCTGGTGAACCGCATCGAGCTGAAGGGCATCGACTTCAAGG
AGGACGGCAACATCCTGGGGCACAAGCTGGAGTACAACTACAACAGCCACAACGTCTATATCATGGCCGA
CAAGCAGAAGAACGGCATCAAGGTGAACTTCAAGATCCGCCACAACATCGAGGACGGCAGCGTGCAGCTC
GCCGACCACTACCAGCAGAACACCCCCATCGGCGACGGCCCCGTGCTGCTGCCCGACAACCACTACCTGA
GCACCCAGTCCGCCCTGAGCAAAGACCCCAACGAGAAGCGCGATCACATGGTCCTGCTGGAGTTCGTGAC
CGCCGCCGGGATCACTCTCGGCATGGACGAGCTGTACAAGTAAAGCGGCCGCGACTCTAGATCATAATCA
GCCATACCACATTTGTAGAGGTTTTACTTGCTTTAAAAAACCTCCCACACCTCCCCCTGAACCTGAAACA
TAAAATGAATGCAATTGTTGTTGTTAACTTGTTTATTGCAGCTTATAATGGTTACAAATAAAGCAATAGC
ATCACAAATTTCACAAATAAAGCATTTTTTTCACTGCATTCTAGTTGTGGTTTGTCCAAACTCATCAATG
TATCTTA
